>Addgene plasmid #234020 | makeTCR_Hs.TRBV5-5 | addgene full sequence | sequence record 468334 | Addgene NGS Result
CGTCTCACCATGGGCCCTGGGCTCCTCTGCTGGGTGCTGCTTTGTCTCCTGGGAGCAGGCCCAGTGGACG
CTGGAGTCACCCAAAGTCCCACACACCTGATCAAAACGAGAGGACAGCACGTGACTCTGAGATGCTCTCC
TATCTCTGGGCACAAGAGTGTGTCCTGGTACCAACAGGTCCTGGGTCAGGGGCCCCAGTTTATCTTTCAG
TATTATGAGAAAGAAGAGAGAGGAAGAGGAAACTTCCCTGATCGATTCTCAGCTCGCCAGTTCCCTAACT
ATAGCTCTGAGCTGAATGTGAACGCCTTGTTGCTGGGGGACTCGGCCCTGTATCTCTGTGTGAGACGCAG
GGAAGATGGCCGCGAAGAAAACGTCATAGCTGTTTCCTGACTGACCATTTAAATCATACCTGACCTCCAT
AGCAGAAAGTCAAAAGCCTCCGACCGGAGGCTTTTGACTTGATCGGCACGTAAGAGGTTCCAACTTTCAC
CATAATGAAATAAGATCACTACCGGGCGTATTTTTTGAGTTATCGAGATTTTCAGGAGCTAAGGAAGCTA
AAATGGAGAAAAAAATCACTGGATATACCACCGTTGATATATCCCAATGGCATCGTAAAGAACATTTTGA
GGCATTTCAGTCAGTTGCTCAATGTACCTATAACCAGACCGTTCAGCTGGATATTACGGCCTTTTTAAAG
ACCGTAAAGAAAAATAAGCACAAGTTTTATCCGGCCTTTATTCACATTCTTGCCCGCCTGATGAATGCTC
ATCCGGAATTTCGTATGGCAATGAAAGACGGTGAGCTGGTGATATGGGATAGTGTTCACCCTTGTTACAC
CGTTTTCCATGAGCAAACTGAAACGTTTTCATCGCTCTGGAGTGAATACCACGACGATTTCCGGCAGTTT
CTACACATATATTCGCAAGATGTGGCGTGTTACGGTGAAAACCTGGCCTATTTCCCTAAAGGGTTTATTG
AGAATATGTTTTTTGTCTCAGCCAATCCCTGGGTGAGTTTCACCAGTTTTGATTTAAACGTGGCCAATAT
GGACAACTTCTTCGCCCCCGTTTTCACCATGGGCAAATATTATACGCAAGGCGACAAGGTGCTGATGCCG
CTGGCGATTCAGGTTCATCATGCCGTTTGTGATGGCTTCCATGTCGGCAGAATGCTTAATGAATTACAAC
AGTACTGCGATGAGTGGCAGGGCGGGGCGTAATGAGGGCCCAAATGTAATCACCTGGCTCACCTTCGGGT
GGGCCTTTCTGCGTTGCTGGCGTTTTTCCATAGGCTCCGCCCCCCTGACGAGCATCACAAAAATCGATGC
TCAAGTCAGAGGTGGCGAAACCCGACAGGACTATAAAGATACCAGGCGTTTCCCCCTGGAAGCTCCCTCG
TGCGCTCTCCTGTTCCGACCCTGCCGCTTACCGGATACCTGTCCGCCTTTCTCCCTTCGGGAAGCGTGGC
GCTTTCTCATAGCTCACGCTGTAGGTATCTCAGTTCGGTGTAGGTCGTTCGCTCCAAGCTGGGCTGTGTG
CACGAACCCCCCGTTCAGCCCGACCGCTGCGCCTTATCCGGTAACTATCGTCTTGAGTCCAACCCGGTAA
GACACGACTTATCGCCACTGGCAGCAGCCACTGGTAACAGGATTAGCAGAGCGAGGTATGTAGGCGGTGC
TACAGAGTTCTTGAAGTGGTGGCCTAACTACGGCTACACTAGAAGAACAGTATTTGGTATCTGCGCTCTG
CTGAAGCCAGTTACCTCGGAAAAAGAGTTGGTAGCTCTTGATCCGGCAAACAAACCACCGCTGGTAGCGG
TGGTTTTTTTGTTTGCAAGCAGCAGATTACGCGCAGAAAAAAAGGATCTCAAGAAGATCCTTTGATTTTC
TACCGAAGAAAGGCCCACCCGTGAAGGTGAGCCAGTGAGTTGATTGCAGTCCAGTTACGCTGGAGTCTGA
GGCTCGTCCTGAATGATATCAAGCTTGAATTCGTTTGTAAAACGACGGCCAGTGCTAACCGTATCGCATT
GGCCATACCTACA
Features (pLannotate 1.2.2; 8 found; start..end, strand, type, name):
     10..339     +  CDS            TRBV5-5: TVB55_HUMAN - Also known as TCRBV5S3A2T From Homo sapiens (Human).
    428..459     +  terminator     tonB terminator: bidirectional E. coli tonB-P14 transcription terminator
    460..562     +  promoter       cat promoter: promoter of the E. coli cat gene encoding chloramphenicol acetyltransferase
    563..1219    +  CDS            cat: CAT_ECOLX - Experimental evidence at protein level: Swiss-Prot protein existence level 1. This enzyme is an effector of chloramphenicol resistance in bacteria. From Escherichia coli. This protein is used as a marker in many commonly used cloning vectors, such as pACYC184.
   1246..1273    +  terminator     T7Te terminator: phage T7 early transcription terminator
   1285..1872    -  rep_origin     ori: high-copy-number ColE1/pMB1/pBR322/pUC origin of replication
   1894..1923    -  terminator     T3Te terminator: phage T3 early transcription terminator
   1995..2014    -  CDS            lacZα (fragment): LacZα fragment of β-galactosidase; lacZ fragment
