[The description below was written by a language model from this plasmid's Addgene catalogue record and pLannotate feature annotations shown in this document.]
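Description:
makeTCR_Hs.TRBV5-5 is a small synthetic-biology part plasmid of about 2 kb that stores the human T cell receptor beta variable gene segment TRBV5-5 as a module for the makeTCR assembly system, a modular platform for rapid single-step synthesis of T cell receptor constructs. It is built on the custom, minimal pmakeTCR backbone (about 1.7 kb) and is purely a bacterial storage and donor vector. It replicates in E. coli from a high-copy ColE1/pUC-type origin and is selected with chloramphenicol through a cat gene driven by its own cat promoter.

The 333 bp insert is annotated as the TRBV5-5 coding segment of Homo sapiens, and the record lists no promoter for it, consistent with a part that is not meant to be expressed from this plasmid. The insert is bounded by defined four-base junctions at its 5′ and 3′ ends, both recorded as retained. These probably act as the overhangs that fix the position and orientation of the V segment when it is joined to other TCR modules, although the record names neither the enzyme used nor the partner modules. The backbone is insulated by several transcription terminators: tonB upstream of the cat cassette, T7Te after it, and T3Te beyond the origin. These limit read-through between the marker, the origin and the part. A short lacZα fragment is a vestigial remnant rather than a functional screening marker, and M13 forward and reverse primer sites allow the insert to be sequence-verified. The plasmid is used as one member of a library of V gene parts from which full TCR chains are assembled.
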