Addgene plasmid #234020: makeTCR_Hs.TRBV5-5
Purpose: Hs TRBV gene for makeTCR assembly
Depositing lab: Michael Platten. Depositing organization: Deutsches Krebsforschungszentrum (DKFZ). Publication: makeTCR: A Modular Platform for Rapid, Flexible, Scalable, Single-Step T Cell Receptor Synthesis. Hamberger M, Neuhoff M-T, Pietrantonio SV, Boschert T, Maldonado Torres C, Errerd A, Tan CL, Lindner JM, Platten M, Green EW. bioRxiv 2025.04.27.647198 10.1101/2025.04.27.647198.
Backbone
  Vector backbone: pmakeTCR
  Backbone manufacturer: custom
  Backbone size w/o insert (bp): 1710
  Vector type: Synthetic Biology
Growth in bacteria
  Bacterial resistance: Chloramphenicol, 25 μg/mL
  Growth temperature: 37°C
  Growth strain: DH5alpha
  Copy number: High Copy
Gene/Insert
  Gene/Insert name: TRBV5-5 (alt name: ENSG00000260732)
  Species: H. sapiens (human)
  Insert size (bp): 333
  Entrez Gene: TRBV5-5 (a.k.a. TCRBV5S3A2T, TCRBV5S5, TRBV55)
  Promoter: n/a
  Cloning method: Restriction Enzyme; 5′ cloning site CCAT (not destroyed); 3′ cloning site TGTG (not destroyed)
  Sequencing primers: 5′ M13 (-21) Forward; 3′ M13 Reverse
Resource information
  A portion of this plasmid was derived from a plasmid made by: synthetic
Terms and licenses: Academic/Nonprofit Terms; Industry Terms: Not Available to Industry
Depositor comments: Please visit https://doi.org/10.1101/2025.04.27.647198 for bioRxiv preprint.
How to cite: makeTCR_Hs.TRBV5-5 was a gift from Michael Platten (Addgene plasmid # 234020 ; http://n2t.net/addgene:234020 ; RRID:Addgene_234020)
